>Addgene plasmid #80537 | Rab15 cds in pGem-T Easy | addgene full sequence | sequence record 176723 | Addgene NGS Result
CAACAAGTATCTTCTGCACCTTTTCAGGGGCGTACTCATCTACATCACTGGCCCACTTCATGATGTGCTG
GAACGAGCGCTCGCTTGTGATGTCATACACCAGAAATATACCCTGTGCTCTTCTGTAGTACTGCTTAGTG
ATGGTCTGATATCTCTCCTGACCCGCTGTGTCCCATATCTGTATCCGTACTTTAATGCCATCTATCTCTA
AGGTCTTCATTTTGAAATCGACACCGATGGTGGAAATGTGAGAGGGATGAAATTCATTGTCCGTGAATCT
GCATAATAAACAGGTTTTGCCGACACCGGAGTCCCCGAGCAGCAGGAGTCTGAACAGCACATCGTACTGT
TTGGCCATGAATCGAATTCCCGCGGCCGCCATGGCGGCCGGGAGCATGCGACGTCGGGCCCAATTCGCCC
TATAGTGAGTCGTATTACAATTCACTGGCCGTCGTTTTACAACGTCGTGACTGGGAAAACCCTGGCGTTA
CCCAACTTAATCGCCTTGCAGCACATCCCCCTTTCGCCAGCTGGCGTAATAGCGAAGAGGCCCGCACCGA
TCGCCCTTCCCAACAGTTGCGCAGCCTGAATGGCGAATGG
[124 nt withheld, positions 601-724]
C
[91 nt withheld, positions 726-816]
A
[49 nt withheld, positions 818-866]
CCTTTGACGTTGGAGTCCACGTTCTTT
[37 nt withheld, positions 894-930]
ACCCTATCTCGGTCTATTCTTTTGATTTATAAGGGATTTTGCCGATTTCGGCCTATTGGTTAAAAAATGA
GCTGATTTAACAAAAATTTAACGCGAATTTTAACAAAATATTAACGCTTACAATTTCCTGATGCGGTATT
TTCTCCTTACGCATCTGTGCGGTATTTCACACCGCATCAGGTGGCACTTTTCGGGGAAATGTGCGCGGAA
CCCCTATTTGTTTATTTTTCTAAATACATTCAAATATGTATCCGCTCATGAGACAATAACCCTGATAAAT
GCTTCAATAATATTGAAAAAGGAAGAGTATGAGTATTCAACATTTCCGTGTCGCCCTTATTCCCTTTTTT
GCGGCATTTTGCCTTCCTGTTTTTGCTCACCCAGAAACGCTGGTGAAAGTAAAAGATGCTGAAGATCAGT
TGGGTGCACGAGTGGGTTACATCGAACTGGATCTCAACAGCGGTAAGATCCTTGAGAGTTTTCGCCCCGA
AGAACGTTTTCCAATGATGAGCACTTTTAAAGTTCTGCTATGTGGCGCGGTATTATCCCGTATTGACGCC
GGGCAAGAGCAACTCGGTCGCCGCATACACTATTCTCAGAATGACTTGGTTGAGTACTCACCAGTCACAG
AAAAGCATCTTACGGATGGCATGACAGTAAGAGAATTATGCAGTGCTGCCATAACCATGAGTGATAACAC
TGCGGCCAACTTACTTCTGACAACGATCGGAGGACCGAAGGAGCTAACCGCTTTTTTGCACAACATGGGG
GATCATGTAACTCGCCTTGATCGTTGGGAACCGGAGCTGAATGAAGCCATACCAAACGACGAGCGTGACA
CCACGATGCCTGTAGCAATGGCAACAACGTTGCGCAAACTATTAACTGGCGAACTACTTACTCTAGCTTC
CCGGCAACAATTAATAGACTGGATGGAGGCGGATAAAGTTGCAGGACCACTTCTGCGCTCGGCCCTTCCG
GCTGGCTGGTTTATTGCTGATAAATCTGGAGCCGGTGAGCGTGGGTCTCGCGGTATCATTGCAGCACTGG
GGCCAGATGGTAAGCCCTCCCGTATCGTAGTTATCTACACGACGGGGAGTCAGGCAACTATGGATGAACG
AAATAGACAGATCGCTGAGATAGGTGCCTCACTGATTAAGCATTGGTAACTGTCAGACCAAGTTTACTCA
TATATACTTTAGATTGATTTAAAACTTCATTTTTAATTTAAAAGGATCTAGGTGAAGATCCTTTTTGATA
ATCTCATGACCAAAATCCCTTAACGTGAGTTTTCGTTCCACTGAGCGTCAGACCCCGTAGAAAAGATCAA
AGGATCTTCTTGAGATCCTTTTTTTCTGCGCGTAATCTGCTGCTTGCAAACAAAAAAACCACCGCTACCA
GCGGTGGTTTGTTTGCCGGATCAAGAGCTACCAACTCTTTTTCCGAAGGTAACTGGCTTCAGCAGAGCGC
AGATACCAAATACTGTTCTTCTAGTGTAGCCGTAGTTAGGCCACCACTTCAAGAACTCTGTAGCACCGCC
TACATACCTCGCTCTGCTAATCCTGTTACCAGTGGCTGCTGCCAGTGGCGATAAGTCGTGTCTTACCGGG
TTGGACTCAAGACGATAGTTACCGGATAAGGCGCAGCGGTCGGGCTGAACGGGGGGTTCGTGCACACAGC
CCAGCTTGGAGCGAACGACCTACACCGAACTGAGATACCTACAGCGTGAGCTATGAGAAAGCGCCACGCT
TCCCGAAGGGAGAAAGGCGGACAGGTATCCGGTAAGCGGCAGGGTCGGAACAGGAGAGCGCACGAGGGAG
CTTCCAGGGGGAAACGCCTGGTATCTTTATAGTCCTGTCGGGTTTCGCCACCTCTGACTTGAGCGTCGAT
TTTTGTGATGCTCGTCAGGGGGGCGGAGCCTATGGAAAAACGCCAGCAACGCGGCCTTTTTACGGTTCCT
GGCCTTTTGCTGGCCTTTTGCTCACATGTTCTTTCCTGCGTTATCCCCTGATTCTGTGGATAACCGTATT
ACCGCCTTTGAGTGAGCTGATACCGCTCGCCGCAGCCGAACGACCGAGCGCAGCGAGTCAGTGAGCGAGG
AAGCGGAAGAGCGCCCAATACGCAAACCGCCTCTCCCCGCGCGTTGGCCGATTCATTAATGCAGCTGGCA
CGACAGGTTTCCCGACTGGAAAGCGGGCAGTGAGCGCAACGCAATTAATGTGAGTTAGCTCACTCATTAG
GCACCCCAGGCTTTACACTTTATGCTTCCGGCTCGTATGTTGTGTGGAATTGTGAGCGGATAACAATTTC
ACACAGGAAACAGCTATGACCATGATTACGCCAAGCTATTTAGGTGACACTATAGAATACTCAAGCTATG
CATCCAACGCGTTGGGAGCTCTCCCATATGGTCGACCTGCAGGCGGCCGCGAATTCACTAGTGATTGTCA
TGTCACCTTCCGTCCTCAGCACCAGCAGGACTTTCGAGTGTCGTCGCTAACATTACACAAACCTTCCTGC
TCCTCCAAATCAGCCAGATTCAACTCGTCATTCAATGATCCTCCCAGCAAATCAAGATCCTTCTTGTTGG
CTTGTAATACTAATTCAGCCAGTCGGGTGAAAGACTCTGTAATGTTGTGGTTGGTAAAGGCACTTGTCTC
AAAAAAGTCCATTCCATAAGCTTTGGCGAGCTTATCTCCCTGTTCTGTAGCTACTTGTCTCTTCTCTTGT
TCATCAGATTTGTTCC
Features (pLannotate 1.2.2; 14 found; start..end, strand, type, name):
    419..437     -  promoter       T7 promoter: promoter for bacteriophage T7 RNA polymerase
    440..597     +  CDS            lacZα (fragment): LacZα fragment of β-galactosidase; lacZ fragment
    601..1029    +  rep_origin     f1 ori (sequence partly withheld): f1 bacteriophage origin of replication; arrow indicates direction of (+) strand synthesis
   1057..1107    -  misc_feature   bom (fragment): basis of mobility region from pBR322
   1134..1238    +  promoter       AmpR promoter: bla
   1239..2099    +  CDS            AmpR: β-lactamase; bla; confers resistance to ampicillin, carbenicillin, and related antibiotics
   2270..2858    +  rep_origin     ori: high-copy-number ColE1/pMB1/pBR322/pUC origin of replication
   3041..3133    +  CDS            lacI (fragment): lac repressor; lacI; The lac repressor binds to the lac operator to inhibit transcription in E. coli. This inhibition can be relieved by adding lactose or isopropyl-β-D-thiogalactopyranoside (IPTG).
   3146..3167    +  protein_bind   CAP binding site: CAP binding activates transcription in the presence of cAMP. E. coli catabolite activator protein
   3182..3212    +  promoter       lac promoter: promoter for the E. coli lac operon
   3220..3236    +  protein_bind   lac operator: The lac repressor binds to the lac operator to inhibit transcription in E. coli. This inhibition can be relieved by adding lactose or isopropyl-β-D-thiogalactopyranoside (IPTG). lac repressor encoded by lacI
   3278..3296    +  promoter       SP6 promoter: promoter for bacteriophage SP6 RNA polymerase
   3308..3370    +  CDS            VESPI_VESMG (fragment): Experimental evidence at protein level: Swiss-Prot protein existence level 1. Shows contractile activity on isolated ileum smooth muscle. From Vespa magnifica (Hornet).
   3399..358     -  CDS            RAB15 (across the origin): RAB15_HUMAN - Experimental evidence at protein level: Swiss-Prot protein existence level 1. May act in concert with RAB3A in regulating aspects of synaptic vesicle membrane flow within the nerve terminal. From Homo sapiens (Human).
