[The description below was written by a language model from this plasmid's Addgene catalogue record and pLannotate feature annotations shown in this document.]
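Description:
Rab15 cds in pGem-T Easy is a bacterial cloning plasmid carrying the coding sequence of zebrafish (Danio rerio) rab15, a member of the Rab family of small GTPases, inserted into Promega's pGEM-T Easy TA-cloning backbone. It comes from a library of full-length zebrafish rab clones. The sequenced record is 3,676 nt. It is maintained in E. coli at high copy through a ColE1/pUC-type origin and selected with ampicillin via the β-lactamase gene and its own promoter. An f1 origin is also present, which allows production of single-stranded DNA with helper phage.

The insert sits in the multiple cloning region that interrupts the lacZα fragment, downstream of the lac promoter, operator and CAP binding site; in this backbone, that arrangement provides blue/white screening for recombinants. The annotation software matched the insert to human RAB15 by homology, but the catalogue identifies it as the zebrafish orthologue. It spans the numbering origin of the circular record and lies on the minus strand. The cloning site is flanked by opposing SP6 and T7 bacteriophage promoters. By the annotated orientations, T7 reads in the same direction as the coding sequence and would give sense RNA, whereas SP6 reads against it and would give antisense RNA. This should be confirmed against the sequence before making probes. A short hit to a hornet peptide next to the SP6 promoter is most likely a spurious match within the polylinker rather than a functional element.

There is no eukaryotic promoter, tag or reporter, so the plasmid is not an expression vector. The stated use is as a template for in situ hybridisation riboprobes, and it can also serve as a source of the rab15 coding sequence for subcloning.
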