Addgene plasmid #80537: Rab15 cds in pGem-T Easy
Purpose: Can be used for in situ hybridisation or other purposes
Depositing lab: Rob Parton. Depositing organization: University of Queensland, Institute for Molecular Bioscience. Publication: A plasmid library of full-length zebrafish rab proteins for in vivo cell biology. Hall TE, Martel N, Lo HP, Xiong Z, Parton RG. Cell Logist. 2017 Mar 1;7(1):e1301151. doi: 10.1080/21592799.2017.1301151. eCollection 2017. PubMed 28396820.
Backbone
  Vector backbone: pGemT easy
  Backbone manufacturer: Promega
Growth in bacteria
  Bacterial resistance: Ampicillin, 100 μg/mL
  Growth temperature: 37°C
  Growth strain: DH5alpha
  Copy number: High Copy
Gene/Insert
  Gene/Insert name: rab15
  Species: D. rerio (zebrafish)
  Entrez Gene: rab15 (a.k.a. si:dkey-263p20.2, zgc:86635)
Terms and licenses: Academic/Nonprofit Terms; Industry Terms: Not Available to Industry
How to cite: Rab15 cds in pGem-T Easy was a gift from Rob Parton (Addgene plasmid # 80537 ; http://n2t.net/addgene:80537 ; RRID:Addgene_80537)
